Addgene plasmid #133452: SpyTag003-mKate2
Purpose: Expresses SpyTag003-mKate2 (a far-red fluorescent protein) in bacterial cytoplasm
Depositing lab: Mark Howarth. Depositing organization: University of Oxford. Publication: Approaching infinite affinity through engineering of peptide-protein interaction. Keeble AH, Turkki P, Stokes S, Khairil Anuar INA, Rahikainen R, Hytonen VP, Howarth M. Proc Natl Acad Sci U S A. 2019 Dec 10. pii: 1909653116. doi: 10.1073/pnas.1909653116. PubMed 31822621.
Backbone
  Vector backbone: pET28a
  Backbone size w/o insert (bp): 5369
  Total vector size (bp): 6024
  Vector type: Bacterial Expression
Growth in bacteria
  Bacterial resistance: Kanamycin, 50 μg/mL
  Growth temperature: 37°C
  Growth strain: DH5alpha
  Copy number: High Copy
Gene/Insert
  Gene/Insert name: SpyTag003-mKate2
  Species: Synthetic
  Insert size (bp): 807
  Promoter: T7
  Tag / fusion protein: GSGSGS linker (C terminal on insert); His6 (C terminal on insert)
  Cloning method: Gibson Cloning
  Sequencing primers: 5′ T7F; 3′ T7R
Terms and licenses: Academic/Nonprofit Terms; Industry Terms: Not Available to Industry
How to cite: SpyTag003-mKate2 was a gift from Mark Howarth (Addgene plasmid # 133452 ; http://n2t.net/addgene:133452 ; RRID:Addgene_133452)
