[The description below was written by a language model from this plasmid's Addgene catalogue record and pLannotate feature annotations shown in this document.]
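Description:
SpyTag003-mKate2 is a bacterial expression plasmid built on the pET28a backbone (about 6.0 kb in total) for cytoplasmic production of a far-red fluorescent protein carrying the SpyTag003 peptide. It is maintained in E. coli through a ColE1/pBR322-type origin, accompanied by the bom and rop elements typical of pET vectors, and is selected with kanamycin via an aph(3')-Ia resistance gene. An f1 origin is also present. The short tetracycline-resistance fragments, the AmpR promoter fragment and the small T7 gene 10-derived "SET1" fragment flagged by the automated annotation appear to be backbone remnants rather than functional parts.

The synthetic insert of roughly 800 bp is driven by the T7 promoter with an adjacent lac operator and a T7 gene 10 ribosome binding site, and ends at the T7 terminator. The plasmid's own lacI gene supplies the repressor, so expression is expected to need a host providing T7 RNA polymerase and to be inducible with IPTG. The feature table annotates the mKate2 coding sequence followed by a 6xHis tag. The catalogue lists a GSGSGS linker and His6 at the C terminus of the insert. SpyTag003 itself is not annotated, but the unassigned stretch between the ribosome binding site and mKate2 is consistent with an N-terminal position, as the name implies.

SpyTag003 is an engineered peptide that forms a spontaneous covalent isopeptide bond with its SpyCatcher protein partner. The purified fusion, recoverable by metal-affinity chromatography through the His tag, would serve as a fluorescent tagged substrate for following or testing this coupling reaction, in keeping with the associated work on engineering a very high-affinity peptide–protein interaction.
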