Features (pLannotate 1.2.2; 19 found; start..end, strand, type, name):
     15..37      +  RBS            RBS: efficient ribosome binding site from bacteriophage T7 gene 10 (Olins and Rangwala, 1989)
    117..809     +  CDS            mKate2: mKate2 is a basic (constitutively fluorescent) red fluorescent protein published in 2009, derived from Entacmaea quadricolor. It is reported to be a rapidly-maturing monomer with moderate acid sensitivity.
    828..845     +  CDS            6xHis: 6xHis affinity tag
    872..921     +  CDS            SET1 (fragment): solubility-enhancement tag derived from T7 phage gene 10B
    929..976     +  terminator     T7 terminator: transcription terminator for bacteriophage T7 RNA polymerase
   1013..1441    +  rep_origin     f1 ori (sequence partly withheld): f1 bacteriophage origin of replication; arrow indicates direction of (+) strand synthesis
   1494..1551    +  promoter       AmpR promoter (fragment): bla
   1560..2375    -  CDS            KanR: aminoglycoside phosphotransferase; aph(3')-Ia; confers resistance to kanamycin in bacteria or G418 (Geneticin®) in eukaryotes
   2497..3085    +  rep_origin     ori: high-copy-number ColE1/pMB1/pBR322/pUC origin of replication
   3271..3410    -  misc_feature   bom: basis of mobility region from pBR322
   3512..3703    -  CDS            rop: Rop protein, which maintains plasmids at low copy number; rop
   3720..4100    +  CDS            YPB1_ECOLX: Protein predicted: Swiss-Prot protein existence level 4. From Escherichia coli.
   4172..4463    -  CDS            TcR (fragment): tetracycline efflux protein; tet; confers resistance to tetracycline
   4478..4499    -  protein_bind   CAP binding site: CAP binding activates transcription in the presence of cAMP. E. coli catabolite activator protein
   4512..5594    -  CDS            lacI: lac repressor; lacI; The lac repressor binds to the lac operator to inhibit transcription in E. coli. This inhibition can be relieved by adding lactose or isopropyl-β-D-thiogalactopyranoside (IPTG).
   5595..5672    -  promoter       lacI promoter: lacI
   5680..5959    -  CDS            TcR (fragment): tetracycline efflux protein; tet; confers resistance to tetracycline
   5981..5999    +  promoter       T7 promoter: promoter for bacteriophage T7 RNA polymerase
   6000..6024    +  protein_bind   lac operator: The lac repressor binds to the lac operator to inhibit transcription in E. coli. This inhibition can be relieved by adding lactose or isopropyl-β-D-thiogalactopyranoside (IPTG). lac repressor encoded by lacI
>Addgene plasmid #133452 | SpyTag003-mKate2 | addgene full sequence | sequence record 267049 | Addgene NGS Result
CCTCTAGAAATAATTTTGTTTAACTTTAAGAAGGAGATATACATATGGGACGTGGCGTTCCTCATATTGT
TATGGTGGACGCCTACAAACGCTATAAATCGGGAGGTGGTTCAGGCGTGAGCGAGCTGATTAAGGAGAAC
ATGCACATGAAGCTGTACATGGAGGGCACCGTGAACAACCACCACTTCAAGTGCACATCCGAGGGCGAAG
GCAAGCCCTACGAGGGCACCCAGACCATGAGAATCAAGGCCGTCGAGGGCGGCCCTCTCCCCTTCGCCTT
CGACATCCTGGCTACCAGCTTCATGTACGGCAGCAAAACCTTCATCAACCACACCCAGGGCATCCCCGAC
TTCTTTAAGCAGTCCTTCCCTGAGGGCTTCACATGGGAGAGAGTCACCACATACGAAGACGGGGGCGTGC
TGACCGCTACCCAGGACACCAGCCTCCAGGACGGCTGCCTCATCTACAACGTCAAGATCAGAGGGGTGAA
CTTCCCATCCAACGGCCCTGTGATGCAGAAGAAAACACTCGGCTGGGAGGCCTCCACCGAGACCCTGTAC
CCCGCTGACGGCGGCCTGGAAGGCAGAGCCGACATGGCCCTGAAGCTCGTGGGCGGGGGCCACCTGATCT
GCAACTTGAAGACCACATACAGATCCAAGAAACCCGCTAAGAACCTCAAGATGCCCGGCGTCTACTATGT
GGACAGAAGACTGGAAAGAATCAAGGAGGCCGACAAAGAGACCTACGTCGAGCAGCACGAGGTGGCTGTG
GCCAGATACTGCGACCTCCCTAGCAAACTGGGGCACAGAGGCTCCGGCTCCGGCTCCCACCATCACCATC
ACCATTGATAAGCTAGCACCACTGAGATCCGGCTGCTAACAAAGCCCGAAAGGAAGCTGAGTTGGCTGCT
GCCACCGCTGAGCAATAACTAGCATAACCCCTTGGGGCCTCTAAACGGGTCTTGAGGGGTTTTTTGCTGA
AAGGAGGAACTATATCCGGATTGGCGAATGGG
[124 nt withheld, positions 1013-1136]
C
[91 nt withheld, positions 1138-1228]
A
[49 nt withheld, positions 1230-1278]
CCTTTGACGTTGGAGTCCACGTTCTTT
[37 nt withheld, positions 1306-1342]
ACCCTATCTCGGTCTATTCTTTTGATTTATAAGGGATTTTGCCGATTTCGGCCTATTGGTTAAAAAATGA
GCTGATTTAACAAAAATTTAACGCGAATTTTAACAAAATATTAACGCTTACAATTTAGGTGGCACTTTTC
GGGGAAATGTGCGCGGAACCCCTATTTGTTTATTTTTCTAAATACATTCAAATATGTATCCGCTCATGAA
TTAATTCTTAGAAAAACTCATCGAGCATCAAATGAAACTGCAATTTATTCATATCAGGATTATCAATACC
ATATTTTTGAAAAAGCCGTTTCTGTAATGAAGGAGAAAACTCACCGAGGCAGTTCCATAGGATGGCAAGA
TCCTGGTATCGGTCTGCGATTCCGACTCGTCCAACATCAATACAACCTATTAATTTCCCCTCGTCAAAAA
TAAGGTTATCAAGTGAGAAATCACCATGAGTGACGACTGAATCCGGTGAGAATGGCAAAAGTTTATGCAT
TTCTTTCCAGACTTGTTCAACAGGCCAGCCATTACGCTCGTCATCAAAATCACTCGCATCAACCAAACCG
TTATTCATTCGTGATTGCGCCTGAGCGAGACGAAATACGCGATCGCTGTTAAAAGGACAATTACAAACAG
GAATCGAATGCAACCGGCGCAGGAACACTGCCAGCGCATCAACAATATTTTCACCTGAATCAGGATATTC
TTCTAATACCTGGAATGCTGTTTTCCCGGGGATCGCAGTGGTGAGTAACCATGCATCATCAGGAGTACGG
ATAAAATGCTTGATGGTCGGAAGAGGCATAAATTCCGTCAGCCAGTTTAGTCTGACCATCTCATCTGTAA
CATCATTGGCAACGCTACCTTTGCCATGTTTCAGAAACAACTCTGGCGCATCGGGCTTCCCATACAATCG
ATAGATTGTCGCACCTGATTGCCCGACATTATCGCGAGCCCATTTATACCCATATAAATCAGCATCCATG
TTGGAATTTAATCGCGGCCTAGAGCAAGACGTTTCCCGTTGAATATGGCTCATAACACCCCTTGTATTAC
TGTTTATGTAAGCAGACAGTTTTATTGTTCATGACCAAAATCCCTTAACGTGAGTTTTCGTTCCACTGAG
CGTCAGACCCCGTAGAAAAGATCAAAGGATCTTCTTGAGATCCTTTTTTTCTGCGCGTAATCTGCTGCTT
GCAAACAAAAAAACCACCGCTACCAGCGGTGGTTTGTTTGCCGGATCAAGAGCTACCAACTCTTTTTCCG
AAGGTAACTGGCTTCAGCAGAGCGCAGATACCAAATACTGTCCTTCTAGTGTAGCCGTAGTTAGGCCACC
ACTTCAAGAACTCTGTAGCACCGCCTACATACCTCGCTCTGCTAATCCTGTTACCAGTGGCTGCTGCCAG
TGGCGATAAGTCGTGTCTTACCGGGTTGGACTCAAGACGATAGTTACCGGATAAGGCGCAGCGGTCGGGC
TGAACGGGGGGTTCGTGCACACAGCCCAGCTTGGAGCGAACGACCTACACCGAACTGAGATACCTACAGC
GTGAGCTATGAGAAAGCGCCACGCTTCCCGAAGGGAGAAAGGCGGACAGGTATCCGGTAAGCGGCAGGGT
CGGAACAGGAGAGCGCACGAGGGAGCTTCCAGGGGGAAACGCCTGGTATCTTTATAGTCCTGTCGGGTTT
CGCCACCTCTGACTTGAGCGTCGATTTTTGTGATGCTCGTCAGGGGGGCGGAGCCTATGGAAAAACGCCA
GCAACGCGGCCTTTTTACGGTTCCTGGCCTTTTGCTGGCCTTTTGCTCACATGTTCTTTCCTGCGTTATC
CCCTGATTCTGTGGATAACCGTATTACCGCCTTTGAGTGAGCTGATACCGCTCGCCGCAGCCGAACGACC
GAGCGCAGCGAGTCAGTGAGCGAGGAAGCGGAAGAGCGCCTGATGCGGTATTTTCTCCTTACGCATCTGT
GCGGTATTTCACACCGCAATGGTGCACTCTCAGTACAATCTGCTCTGATGCCGCATAGTTAAGCCAGTAT
ACACTCCGCTATCGCTACGTGACTGGGTCATGGCTGCGCCCCGACACCCGCCAACACCCGCTGACGCGCC
CTGACGGGCTTGTCTGCTCCCGGCATCCGCTTACAGACAAGCTGTGACCGTCTCCGGGAGCTGCATGTGT
CAGAGGTTTTCACCGTCATCACCGAAACGCGCGAGGCAGCTGCGGTAAAGCTCATCAGCGTGGTCGTGAA
GCGATTCACAGATGTCTGCCTGTTCATCCGCGTCCAGCTCGTTGAGTTTCTCCAGAAGCGTTAATGTCTG
GCTTCTGATAAAGCGGGCCATGTTAAGGGCGGTTTTTTCCTGTTTGGTCACTGATGCCTCCGTGTAAGGG
GGATTTCTGTTCATGGGGGTAATGATACCGATGAAACGAGAGAGGATGCTCACGATACGGGTTACTGATG
ATGAACATGCCCGGTTACTGGAACGTTGTGAGGGTAAACAACTGGCGGTATGGATGCGGCGGGACCAGAG
AAAAATCACTCAGGGTCAATGCCAGCGCTTCGTTAATACAGATGTAGGTGTTCCACAGGGTAGCCAGCAG
CATCCTGCGATGCAGATCCGGAACATAATGGTGCAGGGCGCTGACTTCCGCGTTTCCAGACTTTACGAAA
CACGGAAACCGAAGACCATTCATGTTGTTGCTCAGGTCGCAGACGTTTTGCAGCAGCAGTCGCTTCACGT
TCGCTCGCGTATCGGTGATTCATTCTGCTAACCAGTAAGGCAACCCCGCCAGCCTAGCCGGGTCCTCAAC
GACAGGAGCACGATCATGCGCACCCGTGGGGCCGCCATGCCGGCGATAATGGCCTGCTTCTCGCCGAAAC
GTTTGGTGGCGGGACCAGTGACGAAGGCTTGAGCGAGGGCGTGCAAGATTCCGAATACCGCAAGCGACAG
GCCGATCATCGTCGCGCTCCAGCGAAAGCGGTCCTCGCCGAAAATGACCCAGAGCGCTGCCGGCACCTGT
CCTACGAGTTGCATGATAAAGAAGACAGTCATAAGTGCGGCGACGATAGTCATGCCCCGCGCCCACCGGA
AGGAGCTGACTGGGTTGAAGGCTCTCAAGGGCATCGGTCGAGATCCCGGTGCCTAATGAGTGAGCTAACT
TACATTAATTGCGTTGCGCTCACTGCCCGCTTTCCAGTCGGGAAACCTGTCGTGCCAGCTGCATTAATGA
ATCGGCCAACGCGCGGGGAGAGGCGGTTTGCGTATTGGGCGCCAGGGTGGTTTTTCTTTTCACCAGTGAG
ACGGGCAACAGCTGATTGCCCTTCACCGCCTGGCCCTGAGAGAGTTGCAGCAAGCGGTCCACGCTGGTTT
GCCCCAGCAGGCGAAAATCCTGTTTGATGGTGGTTAACGGCGGGATATAACATGAGCTGTCTTCGGTATC
GTCGTATCCCACTACCGAGATATCCGCACCAACGCGCAGCCCGGACTCGGTAATGGCGCGCATTGCGCCC
AGCGCCATCTGATCGTTGGCAACCAGCATCGCAGTGGGAACGATGCCCTCATTCAGCATTTGCATGGTTT
GTTGAAAACCGGACATGGCACTCCAGTCGCCTTCCCGTTCCGCTATCGGCTGAATTTGATTGCGAGTGAG
ATATTTATGCCAGCCAGCCAGACGCAGACGCGCCGAGACAGAACTTAATGGGCCCGCTAACAGCGCGATT
TGCTGGTGACCCAATGCGACCAGATGCTCCACGCCCAGTCGCGTACCGTCTTCATGGGAGAAAATAATAC
TGTTGATGGGTGTCTGGTCAGAGACATCAAGAAATAACGCCGGAACATTAGTGCAGGCAGCTTCCACAGC
AATGGCATCCTGGTCATCCAGCGGATAGTTAATGATCAGCCCACTGACGCGTTGCGCGAGAAGATTGTGC
ACCGCCGCTTTACAGGCTTCGACGCCGCTTCGTTCTACCATCGACACCACCACGCTGGCACCCAGTTGAT
CGGCGCGAGATTTAATCGCCGCGACAATTTGCGACGGCGCGTGCAGGGCCAGACTGGAGGTGGCAACGCC
AATCAGCAACGACTGTTTGCCCGCCAGTTGTTGTGCCACGCGGTTGGGAATGTAATTCAGCTCCGCCATC
GCCGCTTCCACTTTTTCCCGCGTTTTCGCAGAAACGTGGCTGGCCTGGTTCACCACGCGGGAAACGGTCT
GATAAGAGACACCGGCATACTCTGCGACATCGTATAACGTTACTGGTTTCACATTCACCACCCTGAATTG
ACTCTCTTCCGGGCGCTATCATGCCATACCGCGAAAGGTTTTGCGCCATTCGATGGTGTCCGGGATCTCG
ACGCTCTCCCTTATGCGACTCCTGCATTAGGAAGCAGCCCAGTAGTAGGTTGAGGCCGTTGAGCACCGCC
GCCGCAAGGAATGGTGCATGCAAGGAGATGGCGCCCAACAGTCCCCCGGCCACGGGGCCTGCCACCATAC
CCACGCCGAAACAAGCGCTCATGAGCCCGAAGTGGCGAGCCCGATCTTCCCCATCGGTGATGTCGGCGAT
ATAGGCGCCAGCAACCGCACCTGTGGCGCCGGTGATGCCGGCCACGATGCGTCCGGCGTAGAGGATCGAG
ATCTCGATCCCGCGAAATTAATACGACTCACTATAGGGGAATTGTGAGCGGATAACAATTCC
