>Addgene plasmid #133452 | SpyTag003-mKate2 | depositor partial sequence | sequence record 256443 | SpyTag003-mKate2 gene 807 bp
ATGGGACGTGGCGTTCCTCATATTGTTATGGTGGACGCCTACAAACGCTATAAATCGGGAGGTGGTTCAG
GCGTGAGCGAGCTGATTAAGGAGAACATGCACATGAAGCTGTACATGGAGGGCACCGTGAACAACCACCA
CTTCAAGTGCACATCCGAGGGCGAAGGCAAGCCCTACGAGGGCACCCAGACCATGAGAATCAAGGCCGTC
GAGGGCGGCCCTCTCCCCTTCGCCTTCGACATCCTGGCTACCAGCTTCATGTACGGCAGCAAAACCTTCA
TCAACCACACCCAGGGCATCCCCGACTTCTTTAAGCAGTCCTTCCCTGAGGGCTTCACATGGGAGAGAGT
CACCACATACGAAGACGGGGGCGTGCTGACCGCTACCCAGGACACCAGCCTCCAGGACGGCTGCCTCATC
TACAACGTCAAGATCAGAGGGGTGAACTTCCCATCCAACGGCCCTGTGATGCAGAAGAAAACACTCGGCT
GGGAGGCCTCCACCGAGACCCTGTACCCCGCTGACGGCGGCCTGGAAGGCAGAGCCGACATGGCCCTGAA
GCTCGTGGGCGGGGGCCACCTGATCTGCAACTTGAAGACCACATACAGATCCAAGAAACCCGCTAAGAAC
CTCAAGATGCCCGGCGTCTACTATGTGGACAGAAGACTGGAAAGAATCAAGGAGGCCGACAAAGAGACCT
ACGTCGAGCAGCACGAGGTGGCTGTGGCCAGATACTGCGACCTCCCTAGCAAACTGGGGCACAGAGGCTC
CGGCTCCGGCTCCCACCATCACCATCACCATTGATAA
